Addgene plasmid #183576: pKDR-EF1a.13
Purpose: One in a series of plasmids to titrate levels of expressed protein to levels of endogenous protein (attenuated EF1a promoter, Fig 3)
Depositing lab: Erik Dent. Depositing organization: University of Wisconsin, Madison. Publication: A Single Transcript Knockdown-Replacement Strategy Employing 5' UTR Secondary Structures to Precisely Titrate Rescue Protein Translation. Millette MM, Holland ED, Tenpas TJ, Dent EW. Front Genome Ed. 2022 Mar 28;4:803375. doi: 10.3389/fgeed.2022.803375. eCollection 2022. PubMed 35419562.
Backbone
  Vector backbone: pKDR
  Vector type: Mammalian Expression
Growth in bacteria
  Bacterial resistance: Ampicillin, 100 μg/mL
  Growth temperature: 37°C
  Growth strain: DH5alpha
  Copy number: High Copy
Gene/Insert
  Gene/Insert name: Attenuator Sequence 13
  Species: Other
  Promoter: EF1a
  Cloning method: Gibson Cloning
Terms and licenses: Academic/Nonprofit Terms; Industry Terms: Not Available to Industry
How to cite: pKDR-EF1a.13 was a gift from Erik Dent (Addgene plasmid # 183576 ; http://n2t.net/addgene:183576 ; RRID:Addgene_183576)
