[The description below was written by a language model from this plasmid's Addgene catalogue record and pLannotate feature annotations shown in this document.]
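Description:
pKDR-EF1a.13 is a 6.8 kb mammalian expression plasmid built on the pKDR ("knockdown-replacement") backbone. It belongs to a series designed to titrate the level of an exogenously expressed protein down to that of the endogenous protein. It is propagated in E. coli as a high-copy plasmid through a ColE1/pUC-type origin and selected with ampicillin via the β-lactamase gene and its native promoter. Remnants of lac regulatory elements, short lacI fragments, and an SV40 origin with an SV40 poly(A) signal are also annotated in the backbone. The SV40 origin could support episomal replication in cells expressing large T antigen, although the record does not describe such a use.

The expression unit is a single transcript driven by the human EF-1α promoter. The catalogued insert, "Attenuator Sequence 13", was introduced by Gibson cloning. It is not annotated as a separate feature, but the purpose line and the associated publication title indicate that it is a 5' UTR secondary-structure element intended to reduce translation. That would be consistent with the short gap between the promoter and the first open reading frame, though its exact position is not stated. Downstream lie mClover3 (green/yellow fluorescent protein), an EMCV IRES, and mScarlet-I (red fluorescent protein). Because the IRES drives cap-independent translation, mScarlet-I could serve as an internal reference against which attenuated, cap-dependent mClover3 output is measured, an interpretation the record itself does not spell out. A 3' miR-30a flanking sequence follows the reporters, reflecting the backbone's miRNA-based knockdown design, although no hairpin target is recorded. The transcript ends at a rabbit β-globin poly(A) signal. The plasmid is one point in a calibration series for attenuated EF-1α-driven expression.
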