Features (pLannotate 1.2.2; 20 found; start..end, strand, type, name):
      5..23      +  enhancer       CMV enhancer (fragment): human cytomegalovirus immediate early enhancer
     37..1218    +  promoter       EF-1α promoter: strong constitutive promoter for human elongation factor EF-1α
   1266..1982    +  CDS            mClover3: mClover3 is a basic (constitutively fluorescent) green/yellow fluorescent protein published in 2016, derived from Aequorea victoria. It is reported to be a rapidly-maturing monomer with high acid sensitivity.
   2127..2589    +  misc_feature   IRES: internal ribosome entry site (IRES) of the encephalomyocarditis virus (EMCV)
   2669..3361    +  CDS            mScarlet-I: mScarlet-I is a basic (constitutively fluorescent) red fluorescent protein published in 2016, derived from synthetic construct. It is reported to be a rapidly-maturing monomer with moderate acid sensitivity.
   3568..3694    +  ncRNA          3' miR-30a: sequence downstream of the 71-nt precursor of the human miR-30a microRNA (Zeng et al., 2002) miRNA
   3724..3763    +  promoter       PGK promoter (fragment): mouse phosphoglycerate kinase 1 promoter
   3769..3840    +  CDS            HBB (fragment): HBB_PONPY - Experimental evidence at transcript level: Swiss-Prot protein existence level 2. Involved in oxygen transport from the lung to the various peripheral tissues. From Pongo pygmaeus (Bornean orangutan).
   3911..3966    +  polyA_signal   β-globin poly(A) signal: rabbit β-globin polyadenylation signal (Gil and Proudfoot, 1987)
   4351..4367    -  protein_bind   lac operator: The lac repressor binds to the lac operator to inhibit transcription in E. coli. This inhibition can be relieved by adding lactose or isopropyl-β-D-thiogalactopyranoside (IPTG). lac repressor encoded by lacI
   4375..4405    -  promoter       lac promoter: promoter for the E. coli lac operon
   4420..4441    -  protein_bind   CAP binding site: CAP binding activates transcription in the presence of cAMP. E. coli catabolite activator protein
   4454..4493    -  CDS            lacI (fragment): lac repressor; lacI; The lac repressor binds to the lac operator to inhibit transcription in E. coli. This inhibition can be relieved by adding lactose or isopropyl-β-D-thiogalactopyranoside (IPTG).
   4500..4522    +  promoter       SV40 promoter (fragment): SV40 enhancer and early promoter
   4546..4681    +  rep_origin     SV40 ori: SV40 origin of replication
   4701..4835    +  polyA_signal   SV40 poly(A) signal: SV40 polyadenylation signal
   4837..4891    -  CDS            lacI (fragment): lac repressor; lacI; The lac repressor binds to the lac operator to inhibit transcription in E. coli. This inhibition can be relieved by adding lactose or isopropyl-β-D-thiogalactopyranoside (IPTG).
   5074..5662    -  rep_origin     ori: high-copy-number ColE1/pMB1/pBR322/pUC origin of replication
   5833..6693    -  CDS            AmpR: β-lactamase; bla; confers resistance to ampicillin, carbenicillin, and related antibiotics
   6694..6798    -  promoter       AmpR promoter: bla
>Addgene plasmid #183576 | pKDR-EF1a.13 | addgene full sequence | sequence record 370309 | Addgene NGS Result
GGTCGACATTGATTATTGACTAGATCATCGCGTGAGGCTCCGGTGCCCGTCAGTGGGCAGAGCGCACATC
GCCCACAGTCCCCGAGAAGTTGGGGGGAGGGGTCGGCAATTGAAGCGGTGCCTAGAGAAGGTGGCGCGGG
GTAAACTGGGAAAGTGATGTCGTGTACTGGCTCCGCCTTTTTCCCGAGGGTGGGGGAGAACCGTATATAA
GTGCAGTAGTCGCCGTGAACGTTCTTTTTCGCAACGGGTTTGCCGCCAGAACACAGGTAAGTGCCGTGTG
TGGTTCCCGCGGGCCTGGCCTCTTTACGGGTTATGGCCCTTGCGTGCCTTGAATTACTTCCACGCCCCTG
GCTGCAGTACGTGATTCTTGATCCCGAGCTTCGGGTTGGAAGTGGGTGGGAGAGTTCGAGGCCTTGCGCT
TAAGGAGCCCCTTCGCCTCGTGCTTGAGTTGAGGCCTGGCCTGGGCGCTGGGGCCGCCGCGTGCGAATCT
GGTGGCACCTTCGCGCCTGTCTCGCTGCTTTCGATAAGTCTCTAGCCATTTAAAATTTTTGATGACCTGC
TGCGACGCTTTTTTTCTGGCAAGATAGTCTTGTAAATGCGGGCCAAGATCTGCACACTGGTATTTCGGTT
TTTGGGGCCGCGGGCGGCGACGGGGCCCGTGCGTCCCAGCGCACATGTTCGGCGAGGCGGGGCCTGCGAG
CGCGGCCACCGAGAATCGGACGGGGGTAGTCTCAAGCTGGCCGGCCTGCTCTGGTGCCTGGCCTCGCGCC
GCCGTGTATCGCCCCGCCCTGGGCGGCAAGGCTGGCCCGGTCGGCACCAGTTGCGTGAGCGGAAAGATGG
CCGCTTCCCGGCCCTGCTGCAGGGAGCTCAAAATGGAGGACGCGGCGCTCGGGAGAGCGGGCGGGTGAGT
CACCCACACAAAGGAAAAGGGCCTTTCCGTCCTCAGCCGTCGCTTCATGTGACTCCACGGAGTACCGGGC
GCCGTCCAGGCACCTCGATTAGTTCTGCAGCTTTTGGAGTACGTCGTCTTTAGGTTGGGGGGAGGGGTTT
TATGCGATGGAGTTTCCCCACACTGAGTGGGTGGAGACTGAAGTTAGGCCAGCTTGGCACTTGATGTAAT
TCTCCTTGGAATTTGCCCTTTTTGAGTTTGGATCTTGGTTCATTCTCAAGCCTCAGACAGTGGTTCAAAG
TTTTTTTCTTCCATTTCAGGTGTCGTGAGGACCGGTCGGCCGCGCACGCCTATACTGGCGTGCGCGGCCG
CCACCATGGTGAGCAAGGGCGAGGAGCTGTTCACCGGGGTGGTGCCCATCCTGGTCGAGCTGGACGGCGA
CGTAAACGGCCACAAGTTCAGCGTCCGCGGCGAGGGCGAGGGCGATGCCACCAACGGCAAGCTGACCCTG
AAGTTCATCTGCACCACCGGCAAGCTGCCCGTGCCCTGGCCCACCCTCGTGACCACCTTCGGCTACGGCG
TGGCCTGCTTCAGCCGCTACCCCGACCACATGAAGCAGCACGACTTCTTCAAGTCCGCCATGCCCGAAGG
CTACGTCCAGGAGCGCACCATCTCTTTCAAGGACGACGGTACCTACAAGACCCGCGCCGAGGTGAAGTTC
GAGGGCGACACCCTGGTGAACCGCATCGAGCTGAAGGGCATCGACTTCAAGGAGGACGGCAACATCCTGG
GGCACAAGCTGGAGTACAACTTCAACAGCCACTACGTCTATATCACGGCCGACAAGCAGAAGAACTGCAT
CAAGGCTAACTTCAAGATCCGCCACAACGTTGAGGACGGCAGCGTGCAGCTCGCCGACCACTACCAGCAG
AACACCCCCATCGGCGACGGCCCCGTGCTGCTGCCCGACAACCACTACCTGAGCCATCAGTCCAAGCTGA
GCAAAGACCCCAACGAGAAGCGCGATCACATGGTCCTGCTGGAGTTCGTGACCGCCGCCGGGATTACACA
TGGCATGGACGAGCTGTACAAGTAGCCTGCAGGGTCACCTAAATAATTCCGCCCCCCCCTCTCCCTCCCC
CCCCCCTAACGTTACTGGCCGAAGCCGCTTGGAATAAGGCCGGTGTGCGTTTGTCTATATGTTATTTTCC
ACCATATTGCCGTCTTTTGGCAATGTGAGGGCCCGGAAACCTGGCCCTGTCTTCTTGACGAGCATTCCTA
GGGGTCTTTCCCCTCTCGCCAAAGGAATGCAAGGTCTGTTGAATGTCGTGAAGGAAGCAGTTCCTCTGGA
AGCTTCTTGAAGACAAACAACGTCTGTAGCGACCCTTTGCAGGCAGCGGAACCCCCCACCTGGCGACAGG
TGCCTCTGCGGCCAAAAGCCACGTGTATAAGATACACCTGCAAAGGCGGCACAACCCCAGTGCCACGTTG
TGAGTTGGATAGTTGTGGAAAGAGTCAAATGGCTCTCCTCAAGCGTATTCAACAAGGGGCTGAAGGATGC
CCAGAAGGTACCCCATTGTATGGGATCTGATCTGGGGCCTCGGTGCACATGCTTTACATGTGTTTAGTCG
AGGTTAAAAAAACGTCTAGGCCCCCCGAACCACGGGGACGTGGTTTTCCTTTGAAAAACACGATGATAAT
ATGGCCACAACCATGGGCTGCACCGTGAGCGCCGAGGACAAGGCGGCGGCCGAGCGCGGCTCTGGTTCCG
GCACTAGTGTGAGTAAAGGAGAGGCCGTTATAAAAGAGTTCATGCGGTTCAAGGTACACATGGAGGGATC
AATGAACGGACACGAGTTCGAAATCGAAGGGGAAGGAGAGGGCAGGCCCTATGAGGGTACTCAGACCGCC
AAACTCAAAGTGACAAAGGGAGGCCCTTTGCCTTTCTCTTGGGACATCTTGTCACCACAATTTATGTATG
GCTCCCGAGCATTTATAAAACACCCAGCAGACATACCCGATTACTACAAGCAGTCTTTCCCAGAAGGTTT
TAAATGGGAAAGGGTCATGAACTTTGAGGATGGTGGTGCTGTGACGGTGACGCAGGATACTTCTTTGGAG
GACGGAACACTCATCTACAAGGTAAAGCTCAGGGGCACGAACTTCCCGCCGGACGGACCAGTCATGCAGA
AAAAGACTATGGGATGGGAGGCTTCCACCGAACGGTTGTATCCCGAGGACGGTGTTTTGAAGGGAGATAT
AAAAATGGCTCTTCGGCTGAAAGATGGAGGCAGATACTTGGCAGATTTTAAGACCACGTATAAGGCAAAA
AAACCAGTGCAAATGCCGGGAGCATATAACGTTGACCGCAAACTGGACATCACCTCACATAACGAGGATT
ATACAGTAGTAGAACAGTACGAAAGAAGCGAAGGGAGGCACAGCACCGGGGGTATGGATGAGCTGTATAA
GTGATAGGCATGCTGTTTGAATGAGGCTTCAGTACTTTACAGAATCGTTGCCTGCACATCTTGGAAACAC
TTGCTGGGATTACTTCGACTTCTTAACCCAACAGAAGGCTCGAGAAGGTATATTGCTGTTGACAGTGAGC
GCACTCTTTCTAGGAGGTTGTGATAGTGAAGCCACAGATGTATCACAACCTCCTAGAAAGAGTATGCCTA
CTGCCTCGGACTTCAAGGGGCTAGAATTCGAGCAATTATCTTGTTTACTAAAACTGAATACCTTGCTATC
TCTTTGATACATTTTTACAAAGCTGAATTAAAATGGTATAAATTAAATCACTTTTTTCAATTGACGCGTG
ATCTAATTCTACCGGGTAGGGGAGGCGCTTTTCCCAAGGCAGTCTGGAGCATGGCCGCACTCCTCAGGTG
CAGGCTGCCTATCAGAAGGTGGTGGCTGGTGTGGCCAATGCCCTGGCTCACAAATACCACTGAGATCTTT
TTCCCTCTGCCAAAAATTATGGGGACATCATGAAGCCCCTTGAGCATCTGACTTCTGGCTAATAAAGGAA
ATTTATTTTCATTGCAATAGTGTGTTGGAATTTTTTGTGTCTCTCACTCGGAAGGACATATGGGAGGGCA
AATCATTTAAAACATCAGAATGAGTATTTGGTTTAGAGTTTGGCAACATATGCCCATATGCTGGCTGCCA
TGAACAAAGGTTGGCTATAAAGAGGTCATCAGTATATGAAACAGCCCCCTGCTGTCCATTCCTTATTCCA
TAGAAAAGCCTTGACTTGAGGTTAGATTTTTTTTATATTTTGTTTTGTGTTATTTTTTTCTTTAACATCC
CTAAAATTTTCCTTACATGTTTTACTAGCCAGATTTTTCCTCCTCTCCTGACTACTCCCAGTCATAGCTG
TCCCTCTTCTCTTATGGAGATCCCTCGACCTGCAGCCCAAGCTTGGCGTAATCATGGTCATAGCTGTTTC
CTGTGTGAAATTGTTATCCGCTCACAATTCCACACAACATACGAGCCGGAAGCATAAAGTGTAAAGCCTG
GGGTGCCTAATGAGTGAGCTAACTCACATTAATTGCGTTGCGCTCACTGCCCGCTTTCCAGTCGGGAAAC
CTGTCGTGCCAGCGGATCCGCATCTCAATTAGTCAGCAACCATAGTCCCGCCCCTAACTCCGCCCATCCC
GCCCCTAACTCCGCCCAGTTCCGCCCATTCTCCGCCCCATGGCTGACTAATTTTTTTTATTTATGCAGAG
GCCGAGGCCGCCTCGGCCTCTGAGCTATTCCAGAAGTAGTGAGGAGGCTTTTTTGGAGGCCTAGGCTTTT
GCAAAAAGCTAACTTGTTTATTGCAGCTTATAATGGTTACAAATAAAGCAATAGCATCACAAATTTCACA
AATAAAGCATTTTTTTCACTGCATTCTAGTTGTGGTTTGTCCAAACTCATCAATGTATCTTATCATGTCT
GGATCCGCTGCATTAATGAATCGGCCAACGCGCGGGGAGAGGCGGTTTGCGTATTGGGCGCTCTTCCGCT
TCCTCGCTCACTGACTCGCTGCGCTCGGTCGTTCGGCTGCGGCGAGCGGTATCAGCTCACTCAAAGGCGG
TAATACGGTTATCCACAGAATCAGGGGATAACGCAGGAAAGAACATGTGAGCAAAAGGCCAGCAAAAGGC
CAGGAACCGTAAAAAGGCCGCGTTGCTGGCGTTTTTCCATAGGCTCCGCCCCCCTGACGAGCATCACAAA
AATCGACGCTCAAGTCAGAGGTGGCGAAACCCGACAGGACTATAAAGATACCAGGCGTTTCCCCCTGGAA
GCTCCCTCGTGCGCTCTCCTGTTCCGACCCTGCCGCTTACCGGATACCTGTCCGCCTTTCTCCCTTCGGG
AAGCGTGGCGCTTTCTCATAGCTCACGCTGTAGGTATCTCAGTTCGGTGTAGGTCGTTCGCTCCAAGCTG
GGCTGTGTGCACGAACCCCCCGTTCAGCCCGACCGCTGCGCCTTATCCGGTAACTATCGTCTTGAGTCCA
ACCCGGTAAGACACGACTTATCGCCACTGGCAGCAGCCACTGGTAACAGGATTAGCAGAGCGAGGTATGT
AGGCGGTGCTACAGAGTTCTTGAAGTGGTGGCCTAACTACGGCTACACTAGAAGAACAGTATTTGGTATC
TGCGCTCTGCTGAAGCCAGTTACCTTCGGAAAAAGAGTTGGTAGCTCTTGATCCGGCAAACAAACCACCG
CTGGTAGCGGTGGTTTTTTTGTTTGCAAGCAGCAGATTACGCGCAGAAAAAAAGGATCTCAAGAAGATCC
TTTGATCTTTTCTACGGGGTCTGACGCTCAGTGGAACGAAAACTCACGTTAAGGGATTTTGGTCATGAGA
TTATCAAAAAGGATCTTCACCTAGATCCTTTTAAATTAAAAATGAAGTTTTAAATCAATCTAAAGTATAT
ATGAGTAAACTTGGTCTGACAGTTACCAATGCTTAATCAGTGAGGCACCTATCTCAGCGATCTGTCTATT
TCGTTCATCCATAGTTGCCTGACTCCCCGTCGTGTAGATAACTACGATACGGGAGGGCTTACCATCTGGC
CCCAGTGCTGCAATGATACCGCGAGACCCACGCTCACCGGCTCCAGATTTATCAGCAATAAACCAGCCAG
CCGGAAGGGCCGAGCGCAGAAGTGGTCCTGCAACTTTATCCGCCTCCATCCAGTCTATTAATTGTTGCCG
GGAAGCTAGAGTAAGTAGTTCGCCAGTTAATAGTTTGCGCAACGTTGTTGCCATTGCTACAGGCATCGTG
GTGTCACGCTCGTCGTTTGGTATGGCTTCATTCAGCTCCGGTTCCCAACGATCAAGGCGAGTTACATGAT
CCCCCATGTTGTGCAAAAAAGCGGTTAGCTCCTTCGGTCCTCCGATCGTTGTCAGAAGTAAGTTGGCCGC
AGTGTTATCACTCATGGTTATGGCAGCACTGCATAATTCTCTTACTGTCATGCCATCCGTAAGATGCTTT
TCTGTGACTGGTGAGTACTCAACCAAGTCATTCTGAGAATAGTGTATGCGGCGACCGAGTTGCTCTTGCC
CGGCGTCAATACGGGATAATACCGCGCCACATAGCAGAACTTTAAAAGTGCTCATCATTGGAAAACGTTC
TTCGGGGCGAAAACTCTCAAGGATCTTACCGCTGTTGAGATCCAGTTCGATGTAACCCACTCGTGCACCC
AACTGATCTTCAGCATCTTTTACTTTCACCAGCGTTTCTGGGTGAGCAAAAACAGGAAGGCAAAATGCCG
CAAAAAAGGGAATAAGGGCGACACGGAAATGTTGAATACTCATACTCTTCCTTTTTCAATATTATTGAAG
CATTTATCAGGGTTATTGTCTCATGAGCGGATACATATTTGAATGTATTTAGAAAAATAAACAAATAGGG
GTTCCGCGCACATTTCCCCGAAAAGTGCCACCTG
